>Addgene plasmid #169733 | Equalizer-H plasmid with onboard mCherry cassette | addgene full sequence | sequence record 334140 | Addgene NGS Result
GACGGATCGGGAGATCTCCCGATCCCCTATGGTGCACTCTCAGTACAATCTGCTCTGATGCCGCATAGTT
AAGCCAGTATCTGCTCCCTGCTTGTGTGTTGGAGGTCGCTGAGTAGTGCGCGAGCAAAATTTAAGCTACA
ACAAGGCAAGGCTTGACCGACAATTGCATGAAGAATCTGCTTAGGGTTAGGCGTTTTGCGCTGCTTCGCG
ATGTACGGGCCAGATATACGCGTTGACATTGATTATTGACTAGTTATTAATAGTAATCAATTACGGGGTC
ATTAGTTCATAGCCCATATATGGAGTTCCGCGTTACATAACTTACGGTAAATGGCCCGCCTGGCTGACCG
CCCAACGACCCCCGCCCATTGACGTCAATAATGACGTATGTTCCCATAGTAACGCCAATAGGGACTTTCC
ATTGACGTCAATGGGTGGAGTATTTACGGTAAACTGCCCACTTGGCAGTACATCAAGTGTATCATATGCC
AAGTACGCCCCCTATTGACGTCAATGACGGTAAATGGCCCGCCTGGCATTATGCCCAGTACATGACCTTA
TGGGACTTTCCTACTTGGCAGTACATCTACGTATTAGTCATCGCTATTACCATGGTGATGCGGTTTTGGC
AGTACATCAATGGGCGTGGATAGCGGTTTGACTCACGGGGATTTCCAAGTCTCCACCCCATTGACGTCAA
TGGGAGTTTGTTTTGGCACCAAAATCAACGGGACTTTCCAAAATGTCGTAACAACTCCGCCCCATTGACG
CAAATGGGCGGTAGGCGTGTACGGTGGGAGGTCTATATAAGCATCCCTATCAGTGATAGAGATCAGATCT
CCCTATCAGTGATAGAGAGCTGTTTTGACCTCCATAGAAGACACCGGGACCGATCCAGCCTCCGGACTCT
AGCGTTTAAACTTAAGCTGGGTACCCGGGGATCCTCTAGGGCCTCTGAGCTATTCCAGAAGTAGTGAAGA
GGCTTTTTTGGAGGCCTAGGCTTTTGCAAAAAGCTCCGGATCGATCCTGAGAACTTCAGGGTGAGTTTGG
GGACCCTTGATTGTTCTTTCTTTTTCGCTATTGTAAAATTCATGTTATATGGAGGGGGCAAAGTTTTCAG
GGTGTTGTTTAGAATGGGAAGATGTCCCTTGTATCACCATGGACCCTCATGATAATTTTGTTTCTTTCAC
TTTCTACTCTGTTGACAACCATTGTCTCCTCTTATTTTCTTTTCATTTTCTGTAACTTTTTCGTTAAACT
TTAGCTTGCATTTGTAACGAATTTTTAAATTCACTTTTGTTTATTTGTCAGATTGTAAGTACTTTCTCTA
ATCACTTTTTTTTCAAGGCAATCAGGGTATATTATATTGTACTTCAGCACAGTTTTAGAGAACAATTGTT
ATAATTAAATGATAAGGTAGAATATTTCTGCATATAAATTCTGGCTGGCGTGGAAATATTCTTATTGGTA
GAAACAACTACATCCTGGTCATCATCCTGCCTTTCTCTTTATGGTTACAATGATATACACTGTTTGAGAT
GAGGATAAAATACTCTGAGTCCAAACCGGGCCCCTCTGCTAACCATGTTCATGCCTTCTTCTTTTTCCTA
CAGGTCCTGCAGGCGCCACCATGGAGTCTAGACTGGACAAGAGCAAAGTCATAAACTCTGCTCTGGAATT
ACTCAATGAAGTCGGTATCGAAGGCCTGACGACAAGGAAACTCGCTCAAAAGCTGGGAGTTGAGCAGCCT
ACCCTGTACTGGCACGTGAAGAACAAGCGGGCCCTGCTCGATGCCCTGGCAATCGAGATGCTGGACAGGC
ATCATACCCACTTCTGCCCCCTGGAAGGCGAGTCATGGCAAGACTTTCTGCGGAACAACGCCAAGTCATT
CCGCTGTGCTCTCCTCTCACATCGCGACGGGGCTAAAGTGCATCTCGGCACCCGCCCAACAGAGAAACAG
TACGAAACCCTGGAAAATCAGCTCGCGTTCCTGTGTCAGCAAGGCTTCTCCCTGGAGAACGCACTGTACG
CTCTGTCCGCCGTGGGCCACTTTACACTGGGCTGCGTATTGGAGGATCAGGAGCATCAAGTAGCAAAAGA
GGAAAGAGAGACACCTACCACCGATTCTATGCCCCCACTTCTGAGACAAGCAATTGAGCTGTTCGACCAT
CAGGGAGCCGAACCTGCCTTCCTTTTCGGCCTGGAACTAATCATATGTGGCCTGGAGAAACAGCTAAAGT
GCGAAAGCGGCGGGCCAAAAAAGAAGAGAAAGGGTGACGGTGCTGGTTTAATTAACATGGGAAGCGGAGC
TACTAACTTCAGCCTGCTGAAGCAGGCTGGAGACGTGGAGGAGAACCCTGGACCTGCTAGCATGGTGAGC
AAGGGCGAGGAGCTGTTCACCGGGGTGGTGCCCATCCTGGTCGAGCTGGACGGCGACGTAAACGGCCACA
AGTTCAGCGTGTCCGGCGAGGGCGAGGGCGATGCCACCTACGGCAAGCTGACCCTGAAGTTCATCTGCAC
CACCGGCAAGCTGCCCGTGCCCTGGCCCACCCTCGTGACCACCCTGACCTACGGCGTGCAGTGCTTCAGC
CGCTACCCCGACCACATGAAGCAGCACGACTTCTTCAAGTCCGCCATGCCCGAAGGCTACGTCCAGGAGC
GCACCATCTTCTTCAAGGACGACGGCAACTACAAGACCCGCGCCGAGGTGAAGTTCGAGGGCGACACCCT
GGTGAACCGCATCGAGCTGAAGGGCATCGACTTCAAGGAGGACGGCAACATCCTGGGGCACAAGCTGGAG
TACAACTACAACAGCCACAACGTCTATATCATGGCCGACAAGCAGAAGAACGGCATCAAGGTGAACTTCA
AGATCCGCCACAACATCGAGGACGGCAGCGTGCAGCTCGCCGACCACTACCAGCAGAACACCCCCATCGG
CGACGGCCCCGTGCTGCTGCCCGACAACCACTACCTGAGCACCCAGTCCGCCCTGAGCAAAGACCCCAAC
GAGAAGCGCGATCACATGGTCCTGCTGGAGTTCGTGACCGCCGCCGGGATCACTCTCGGCATGGACGAGC
TGTACAAGTAGAACGATATGGGCTGAATACAAAAAGCTTGTGAGTATGTGCTCGCTTCGGCAGCACATAT
ACTATGTCGAATGAGGCTTCAGTACTTTACAGAATCGTTGCCTGCACATCTTGGAAACACTTGCTGGGAT
TACTTCTTCAGGTTAACCCAACAGAAGGCTCGAGTGCTGTTGACAGTGAGCGCACGATATGGGCTGAATA
CAAATAGTGAAGCCACAGATGTATTTGTATTCAGCCCATATCGTTTGCCTACTGCCTCGGAGAATTCAAG
GGGCTACTTTAGGAGCAATTATCTTGTTTACTAAAACTGAATACCTTGCTATCTCTTTGATACATTTTTA
CAAAGCTGAATTAAAATGGTATAAATTAAATCACTTTTTTCAATTGTTTCCTTTTTTTTCCTCAGGCGGC
CGCAATCAACCTCTGGATTACAAAATTTGTGAAAGATTGACTGGTATTCTTAACTATGTTGCTCCTTTTA
CGCTATGTGGATACGCTGCTTTAATGCCTTTGTATCATGCTATTGCTTCCCGTATGGCTTTCATTTTCTC
CTCCTTGTATAAATCCTGGTTGCTGTCTCTTTATGAGGAGTTGTGGCCCGTTGTCAGGCAACGTGGCGTG
GTGTGCACTGTGTTTGCTGACGCAACCCCCACTGGTTGGGGCATTGCCACCACCTGTCAGCTCCTTTCCG
GGACTTTCGCTTTCCCCCTCCCTATTGCCACGGCGGAACTCATCGCCGCCTGCCTTGCCCGCTGCTGGAC
AGGGGCTCGGCTGTTGGGCACTGACAATTCCGTGGTGTTGTCCTCGAGTCTAGAGGGCCCGTTTAAACCC
GCTGATCAGCCTCGACTGTGCCTTCTAGTTGCCAGCCATCTGTTGTTTGCCCCTCCCCCGTGCCTTCCTT
GACCCTGGAAGGTGCCACTCCCACTGTCCTTTCCTAATAAAATGAGGAAATTGCATCGCATTGTCTGAGT
AGGTGTCATTCTATTCTGGGGGGTGGGGTGGGGCAGGACAGCAAGGGGGAGGATTGGGAAGACAATAGCA
GGCATGCTGGGGATGCGGTGGGCTCTATGGCTTCTGAGGCGGAAAGAACCAGCTGGGGCTCTAGGGGGTA
TCCCC
[124 nt withheld, positions 4206-4329]
C
[91 nt withheld, positions 4331-4421]
AGGGTGATGGTTCACGTACCTAGAAGTTCCTATTCCGAAGTTCCTATTCTCTAGAAAGTATAGGAACTTC
CTTGGCCAAAAAGCCTGAACTCACCGCGACGTCTGTCGAGAAGTTTCTGATCGAAAAGTTCGACAGCGTC
TCCGACCTGATGCAGCTCTCGGAGGGCGAAGAATCTCGTGCTTTCAGCTTCGATGTAGGAGGGCGTGGAT
ATGTCCTGCGGGTAAATAGCTGCGCCGATGGTTTCTACAAAGATCGTTATGTTTATCGGCACTTTGCATC
GGCCGCGCTCCCGATTCCGGAAGTGCTTGACATTGGGGAATTCAGCGAGAGCCTGACCTATTGCATCTCC
CGCCGTGCACAGGGTGTCACGTTGCAAGACCTGCCTGAAACCGAACTGCCCGCTGTTCTGCAGCCGGTCG
CGGAGGCCATGGATGCGATCGCTGCGGCCGATCTTAGCCAGACGAGCGGGTTCGGCCCATTCGGACCGCA
AGGAATCGGTCAATACACTACATGGCGTGATTTCATATGCGCGATTGCTGATCCCCATGTGTATCACTGG
CAAACTGTGATGGACGACACCGTCAGTGCGTCCGTCGCGCAGGCTCTCGATGAGCTGATGCTTTGGGCCG
AGGACTGCCCCGAAGTCCGGCACCTCGTGCACGCGGATTTCGGCTCCAACAATGTCCTGACGGACAATGG
CCGCATAACAGCGGTCATTGACTGGAGCGAGGCGATGTTCGGGGATTCCCAATACGAGGTCGCCAACATC
TTCTTCTGGAGGCCGTGGTTGGCTTGTATGGAGCAGCAGACGCGCTACTTCGAGCGGAGGCATCCGGAGC
TTGCAGGATCGCCGCGGCTCCGGGCGTATATGCTCCGCATTGGTCTTGACCAACTCTATCAGAGCTTGGT
TGACGGCAATTTCGATGATGCAGCTTGGGCGCAGGGTCGATGCGACGCAATCGTCCGATCCGGAGCCGGG
ACTGTCGGGCGTACACAAATCGCCCGCAGAAGCGCGGCCGTCTGGACCGATGGCTGTGTAGAAGTACTCG
CCGATAGTGGAAACCGACGCCCCAGCACTCGTCCGAGGGCAAAGGAATAGCACGTACTACGAGATTTCGA
TTCCACCGCCGCCTTCTATGAAAGGTTGGGCTTCGGAATCGTTTTCCGGGACGCCGGCTGGATGATCCTC
CAGCGCGGGGATCTCATGCTGGAGTTCTTCGCCCACCCCAACTTGTTTATTGCAGCTTATAATGGTTACA
AATAAAGCAATAGCATCACAAATTTCACAAATAAAGCATTTTTTTCACTGCATTCTAGTTGTGGTTTGTC
CAAACTCATCAATGTATCTTATCATGTCTGTATACCGTCGACCTCTAGCTAGAGCTTGGCGTAATCATGG
TCATAGCTGTTTCCTGTGTGAAATTGTTATCCGCTCACAATTCCACACAACATACGAGCCGGAAGCATAA
AGTGTAAAGCCTGGGGTGCCTAATGAGTGAGCTAACTCACATTAATTGCGTTGCGCTCACTGCCCGCTTT
CCAGTCGGGAAACCTGTCGTGCCAGCTGCATTAATGAATCGGCCAACGCGCGGGGAGAGGCGGTTTGCGT
ATTGGGCGCTCTTCCGCTTCCTCGCTCACTGACTCGCTGCGCTCGGTCGTTCGGCTGCGGCGAGCGGTAT
CAGCTCACTCAAAGGCGGTAATACGGTTATCCACAGAATCAGGGGATAACGCAGGAAAGAACATGTAAGG
AGTGGGAATTGGCTCCGGTGCCCGTCAGTGGGCAGAGCGCACATCGCCCACAGTCCCCGAGAAGTTGGGG
GGAGGGGTCGGCAATTGAACCGGTGCCTAGAGAAGGTGGCGCGGGGTAAACTGGGAAAGTGATGTCGTGT
ACTGGCTCCGCCTTTTTCCCGAGGGTGGGGGAGAACCGTATATAAGTGCAGTAGTCGCCGTGAACGTTCT
TTTTCGCAACGGGTTTGCCGCCAGAACACAGGTAAGTGCCGTGTGTGGTTCCCGCGGGCCTGGCCTCTTT
ACGGGTTATGGCCCTTGCGTGCCTTGAATTACTTCCACCTGGCTGCAGTACGTGATTCTTGATCCCGAGC
TTCGGGTTGGAAGTGGGTGGGAGAGTTCGAGGCCTTGCGCTTAAGGAGCCCCTTCGCCTCGTGCTTGAGT
TGAGGCCTGGCCTGGGCGCTGGGGCCGCCGCGTGCGAATCTGGTGGCACCTTCGCGCCTGTCTCGCTGCT
TTCGATAAGTCTCTAGCCATTTAAAATTTTTGATGACCTGCTGCGACGCTTTTTTTCTGGCAAGATAGTC
TTGTAAATGCGGGCCAAGATCTGCACACTGGTATTTCGGTTTTTGGGGCCGCGGGCGGCGACGGGGCCCG
TGCGTCCCAGCGCACATGTTCGGCGAGGCGGGGCCTGCGAGCGCGGCCACCGAGAATCGGACGGGGGTAG
TCTCAAGCTGGCCGGCCTGCTCTGGTGCCTGGCCTCGCGCCGCCGTGTATCGCCCCGCCCTGGGCGGCAA
GGCTGGCCCGGTCGGCACCAGTTGCGTGAGCGGAAAGATGGCCGCTTCCCGGCCCTGCTGCAGGGAGCTC
AAAATGGAGGACGCGGCGCTCGGGAGAGCGGGCGGGTGAGTCACCCACACAAAGGAAAAGGGCCTTTCCG
TCCTCAGCCGTCGCTTCATGTGACTCCACGGAGTACCGGGCGCCGTCCAGGCACCTCGATTAGTTCTCGA
GCTTTTGGAGTACGTCGTCTTTAGGTTGGGGGGAGGGGTTTTATGCGATGGAGTTTCCCCACACTGAGTG
GGTGGAGACTGAAGTTAGGCCAGCTTGGCACTTGATGTAATTCTCCTTGGAATTTGCCCTTTTTGAGTTT
GGATCTTGGTTCATTCTCAAGCCTCAGACAGTGGTTCAAAGTTTTTTTCTTCCATTTCAGGTGTCGTGAG
GTACCGGATCCTCTAGAGTCGACTCCGGACGTCGACGGCCACCATGGTGAGCAAGGGCGAGGAGGATAAC
ATGGCCATCATCAAGGAGTTCATGCGCTTCAAGGTGCACATGGAGGGCTCCGTGAACGGCCACGAGTTCG
AGATCGAGGGCGAGGGCGAGGGCCGCCCCTACGAGGGCACCCAGACCGCCAAGCTGAAGGTGACCAAGGG
TGGCCCCCTGCCCTTCGCCTGGGACATCCTGTCCCCTCAGTTCATGTACGGCTCCAAGGCCTACGTGAAG
CACCCCGCCGACATCCCCGACTACTTGAAGCTGTCCTTCCCCGAGGGCTTCAAGTGGGAGCGCGTGATGA
ACTTCGAGGACGGCGGCGTGGTGACCGTGACCCAGGACTCCTCCCTGCAGGACGGCGAGTTCATCTACAA
GGTGAAGCTGCGCGGCACCAACTTCCCCTCCGACGGCCCCGTAATGCAGAAGAAGACCATGGGCTGGGAG
GCCTCCTCCGAGCGGATGTACCCCGAGGACGGCGCCCTGAAGGGCGAGATCAAGCAGAGGCTGAAGCTGA
AGGACGGCGGCCACTACGACGCTGAGGTCAAGACCACCTACAAGGCCAAGAAGCCCGTGCAGCTGCCCGG
CGCCTACAACGTCAACATCAAGTTGGACATCACCTCCCACAACGAGGACTACACCATCGTGGAACAGTAC
GAACGCGCCGAGGGCCGCCACTCCACCGGCGGCATGGACGAGCTGTACAAGTAATGAGCGGCCGCTTCAC
TCCTCAGGTGCAGGCTGCCTATCAGAAGGTGGTGGCTGGTGTGGCCAATGCCCTGGCTCACAAATACCAC
TGAGATCTTTTTCCCTCTGCCAAAAATTATGGGGACATCATGAAGCCCCTTGAGCATCTGACTTCTGGCT
AATAAAGGAAATTTATTTTCATTGCAATAGTGTGTTGGAATTTTTTGTGTCTCTCACTCGGAAGGACATA
TGGGAGGGCAAATCATTTAAAACATCAGAATGAGTATTTGGTTTAGAGTTTGGCAACATATGCCCATATG
CTGGCTGCCATGAACAAAGGTTGGCTATAAAGAGGTCATCAGTATATGAAACAGCCCCCTGCTGTCCATT
CCTTATTCCATAGAAAAGCCTTGACTTGAGGTTAGATTTTTTTTATATTTTGTTTTGTGTTATTTTTTTC
TTTAACATCCCTAAAATTTTCCTTACATGTTTTACTAGCCAGATTTTTCCTCCTCTCCTGACTACTCCCA
GTCATAGCTGTCCCTCTTCTCACATGTGAGCAAAAGGCCAGCAAAAGGCCAGGAACCGTAAAAAGGCCGC
GTTGCTGGCGTTTTTCCATAGGCTCCGCCCCCCTGACGAGCATCACAAAAATCGACGCTCAAGTCAGAGG
TGGCGAAACCCGACAGGACTATAAAGATACCAGGCGTTTCCCCCTGGAAGCTCCCTCGTGCGCTCTCCTG
TTCCGACCCTGCCGCTTACCGGATACCTGTCCGCCTTTCTCCCTTCGGGAAGCGTGGCGCTTTCTCATAG
CTCACGCTGTAGGTATCTCAGTTCGGTGTAGGTCGTTCGCTCCAAGCTGGGCTGTGTGCACGAACCCCCC
GTTCAGCCCGACCGCTGCGCCTTATCCGGTAACTATCGTCTTGAGTCCAACCCGGTAAGACACGACTTAT
CGCCACTGGCAGCAGCCACTGGTAACAGGATTAGCAGAGCGAGGTATGTAGGCGGTGCTACAGAGTTCTT
GAAGTGGTGGCCTAACTACGGCTACACTAGAAGAACAGTATTTGGTATCTGCGCTCTGCTGAAGCCAGTT
ACCTTCGGAAAAAGAGTTGGTAGCTCTTGATCCGGCAAACAAACCACCGCTGGTAGCGGTGGTTTTTTTG
TTTGCAAGCAGCAGATTACGCGCAGAAAAAAAGGATCTCAAGAAGATCCTTTGATCTTTTCTACGGGGTC
TGACGCTCAGTGGAACGAAAACTCACGTTAAGGGATTTTGGTCATGAGATTATCAAAAAGGATCTTCACC
TAGATCCTTTTAAATTAAAAATGAAGTTTTAAATCAATCTAAAGTATATATGAGTAAACTTGGTCTGACA
GTTACCAATGCTTAATCAGTGAGGCACCTATCTCAGCGATCTGTCTATTTCGTTCATCCATAGTTGCCTG
ACTCCCCGTCGTGTAGATAACTACGATACGGGAGGGCTTACCATCTGGCCCCAGTGCTGCAATGATACCG
CGAGACCCACGCTCACCGGCTCCAGATTTATCAGCAATAAACCAGCCAGCCGGAAGGGCCGAGCGCAGAA
GTGGTCCTGCAACTTTATCCGCCTCCATCCAGTCTATTAATTGTTGCCGGGAAGCTAGAGTAAGTAGTTC
GCCAGTTAATAGTTTGCGCAACGTTGTTGCCATTGCTACAGGCATCGTGGTGTCACGCTCGTCGTTTGGT
ATGGCTTCATTCAGCTCCGGTTCCCAACGATCAAGGCGAGTTACATGATCCCCCATGTTGTGCAAAAAAG
CGGTTAGCTCCTTCGGTCCTCCGATCGTTGTCAGAAGTAAGTTGGCCGCAGTGTTATCACTCATGGTTAT
GGCAGCACTGCATAATTCTCTTACTGTCATGCCATCCGTAAGATGCTTTTCTGTGACTGGTGAGTACTCA
ACCAAGTCATTCTGAGAATAGTGTATGCGGCGACCGAGTTGCTCTTGCCCGGCGTCAATACGGGATAATA
CCGCGCCACATAGCAGAACTTTAAAAGTGCTCATCATTGGAAAACGTTCTTCGGGGCGAAAACTCTCAAG
GATCTTACCGCTGTTGAGATCCAGTTCGATGTAACCCACTCGTGCACCCAACTGATCTTCAGCATCTTTT
ACTTTCACCAGCGTTTCTGGGTGAGCAAAAACAGGAAGGCAAAATGCCGCAAAAAAGGGAATAAGGGCGA
CACGGAAATGTTGAATACTCATACTCTTCCTTTTTCAATATTATTGAAGCATTTATCAGGGTTATTGTCT
CATGAGCGGATACATATTTGAATGTATTTAGAAAAATAAACAAATAGGGGTTCCGCGCACATTTCCCCGA
AAAGTGCCACCTGACGTC
Features (pLannotate 1.2.2; 34 found; start..end, strand, type, name):
     28..80      -  misc_feature   bom (fragment): basis of mobility region from pBR322
    235..614     +  enhancer       CMV enhancer: human cytomegalovirus immediate early enhancer
    615..813     +  promoter       CMV promoter: human cytomegalovirus (CMV) immediate early promoter
    812..833     +  promoter       PLtetO-1 promoter (fragment): modified phage lambda PL promoter with tet operator sites (Lutz and Bujard, 1997)
    839..858     +  promoter       tight TRE promoter (fragment): Tet-responsive promoter PTight, consisting of seven tet operator sequences followed by the minimal CMV promoter
    925..949     +  misc_feature   MCS (fragment): pUC18/19 multiple cloning site
    950..1010    +  promoter       SV40 promoter (fragment): SV40 early promoter
   1041..1613    +  intron         β-globin intron: intron from rabbit β-globin gene
   1636..2256    +  CDS            rtTA3 (fragment): reverse tetracycline transactivator 3 activates expression from Tet-responsive promoters in the presence of doxycycline
   2255..2273    +  CDS            SV40 NLS (fragment): nuclear localization signal of SV40 (simian virus 40) large T antigen
   2372..3088    +  CDS            EGFP: EGFP is a basic (constitutively fluorescent) green fluorescent protein published in 1996, derived from Aequorea victoria. It is reported to be a rapidly-maturing weak dimer with moderate acid sensitivity.
   3159..3250    +  ncRNA          5' miR-30a: sequence upstream of the 71-nt precursor of the human miR-30a microRNA (Zeng et al., 2002) miRNA
   3355..3467    +  ncRNA          3' miR-30a: sequence downstream of the 71-nt precursor of the human miR-30a microRNA (Zeng et al., 2002) miRNA
   3504..3892    +  misc_feature   WPRE: woodchuck hepatitis virus posttranscriptional regulatory element
   3936..4160    +  polyA_signal   bGH poly(A) signal: bovine growth hormone polyadenylation signal
   4164..4185    +  promoter       SV40 promoter (fragment): SV40 enhancer and early promoter
   4206..4439    +  rep_origin     f1 ori (fragment) (sequence partly withheld): f1 bacteriophage origin of replication; arrow indicates direction of (+) strand synthesis
   4444..4491    +  protein_bind   FRT: FLP-mediated recombination occurs in the 8-bp core sequence TCTAGAAA (Turan and Bode, 2011). FLP recombinase from the Saccharomyces cerevisiae 2μ plasmid
   4499..5521    +  CDS            HygR: aminoglycoside phosphotransferase from E. coli; aph(4)-Ia; confers resistance to hygromycin
   5531..5656    +  CDS            ble (fragment): BLE_KLEPN - Experimental evidence at protein level: Swiss-Prot protein existence level 1. Binding protein with a strong affinity to the bleomycin family of antibiotics. Binds to CL990; an antimitotic-antibiotic compound. From Klebsiella pneumoniae.
   5651..5772    +  polyA_signal   SV40 poly(A) signal: SV40 polyadenylation signal
   5845..5861    -  protein_bind   lac operator: The lac repressor binds to the lac operator to inhibit transcription in E. coli. This inhibition can be relieved by adding lactose or isopropyl-β-D-thiogalactopyranoside (IPTG). lac repressor encoded by lacI
   5869..5899    -  promoter       lac promoter: promoter for the E. coli lac operon
   5914..5935    -  protein_bind   CAP binding site: CAP binding activates transcription in the presence of cAMP. E. coli catabolite activator protein
   5948..6040    -  CDS            lacI (fragment): lac repressor; lacI; The lac repressor binds to the lac operator to inhibit transcription in E. coli. This inhibition can be relieved by adding lactose or isopropyl-β-D-thiogalactopyranoside (IPTG).
   6042..6167    -  rep_origin     RSF ori (fragment): Plasmids containing the RSF 1030 origin of replication can be propagated in E. coli cells that contain additional plasmids with compatible origins.
   6182..7360    +  promoter       EF-1α promoter: strong constitutive promoter for human elongation factor EF-1α
   7367..7384    +  misc_feature   MCS (fragment): pUC18/19 multiple cloning site
   7405..8112    +  CDS            mCherry: mCherry is a basic (constitutively fluorescent) red fluorescent protein published in 2004, derived from Discosoma sp.. It is reported to be a very rapidly-maturing monomer with low acid sensitivity.
   8127..8201    +  CDS            HBB (fragment): HBB_PONPY - Experimental evidence at transcript level: Swiss-Prot protein existence level 2. Involved in oxygen transport from the lung to the various peripheral tissues. From Pongo pygmaeus (Bornean orangutan).
   8272..8327    +  polyA_signal   β-globin poly(A) signal: rabbit β-globin polyadenylation signal (Gil and Proudfoot, 1987)
   8704..9292    -  rep_origin     ori: high-copy-number ColE1/pMB1/pBR322/pUC origin of replication
   9463..10323   -  CDS            AmpR: β-lactamase; bla; confers resistance to ampicillin, carbenicillin, and related antibiotics
  10324..10428   -  promoter       AmpR promoter: bla
