[The description below was written by a language model from this plasmid's Addgene catalogue record and pLannotate feature annotations shown in this document.]
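Description:
Equalizer-H plasmid with onboard mCherry cassette is a 10.5 kb mammalian expression and synthetic-biology construct built on the pcDNA5/FRT backbone. It is propagated in E. coli as a high-copy plasmid through a ColE1/pUC-type origin and ampicillin resistance (AmpR). The backbone also carries an FRT site placed directly upstream of a hygromycin resistance gene. According to the depositor, this gene is not expressed from the plasmid itself and becomes active only after Flp recombinase-mediated integration into a chromosomal FRT site, so hygromycin selection applies only to integrants.

The main payload is a single synthetic transcription unit driven by a CMV enhancer/promoter carrying tetO2 operator sites, with a rabbit β-globin intron II in the 5' UTR and a WPRE plus bGH polyadenylation signal at the 3' end. It encodes TetR linked by a P2A peptide to EGFP, followed by a miR(FF3) target site and the miR(FF3) microRNA, which the feature table shows embedded in miR-30a flanking sequences. The automated annotation labels the TetR region as an rtTA3 fragment, which is expected because rtTA is derived from TetR. An SV40 NLS fragment is also annotated just after it.

In this arrangement TetR can repress its own CMV-tetO2 promoter, while the co-transcribed microRNA targets the same transcript. This pairs transcriptional negative feedback with microRNA-mediated repression that scales with transcript level. The associated publication describes the circuit as buffering gene dosage variation between individual mammalian cells. EGFP reports circuit output. A separate, unregulated cassette (EF-1α promoter, mCherry, rabbit β-globin terminator) reports plasmid dosage in each cell, so output can be compared against copy number.
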