Addgene plasmid #169733: Equalizer-H plasmid with onboard mCherry cassette
Purpose: Equalizer-H plasmid that encodes eGFP to report circuit output levels. This plasmid also encodes a separate mCherry expression cassette to monitor plasmid dosage.
Depositing lab: Francois St-Pierre. Depositing organization: Baylor College of Medicine. Publication: A synthetic circuit for buffering gene dosage variation between individual mammalian cells. Yang J, Lee J, Land MA, Lai S, Igoshin OA, St-Pierre F. Nat Commun. 2021 Jul 5;12(1):4132. doi: 10.1038/s41467-021-23889-0. PubMed 34226556.
Backbone
  Vector backbone: pcDNA5/FRT
  Backbone manufacturer: invitrogen
  Backbone size w/o insert (bp): 8594
  Total vector size (bp): 10459
  Modifications to backbone: TetO2 site and rabbit beta-globin intron II (bGlob intron) are added to the 5' UTR. Woodchuck hepatitis virus post-transcriptional regulatory element (WPRE) is added to the 3' UTR. This plasmid also has a separate mCherry expression cassette: EF1a promoter-mCherry-rbGlob terminator.
  Vector type: Mammalian Expression, Synthetic Biology
  Selectable markers: Hygromycin
Growth in bacteria
  Bacterial resistance: Ampicillin, 100 μg/mL
  Growth temperature: 37°C
  Growth strain: DH5alpha
  Copy number: High Copy
Gene/Insert
  Gene/Insert name: tetR-P2A-eGFP-miR(FF3) target-miR(FF3)
  Species: Synthetic
  Insert size (bp): 1865
  Promoter: CMV-tetO2
  Cloning method: Gibson Cloning
  Sequencing primers: 5′ cgcaaatgggcggtaggcgtg; 3′ tagaaggcacagtcgagg
Terms and licenses: Academic/Nonprofit Terms; Industry Terms: Not Available to Industry
Depositor comments: Note that although the plasmid encodes a hygromycin resistance gene, it is not expressed from the plasmid. It is only expressed after Flp recombinase-mediated chromosomal integration of the plasmid.
How to cite: Equalizer-H plasmid with onboard mCherry cassette was a gift from Francois St-Pierre (Addgene plasmid # 169733 ; http://n2t.net/addgene:169733 ; RRID:Addgene_169733)
